>Addgene plasmid #107150 | pcDNA3-Flag-hNF2 | addgene full sequence | sequence record 204861 | Addgene NGS Result
GCGATGTACGGGCCAGATATACGCGTTGACATTGATTATTGACTAGTTATTAATAGTAATCAATTACGGG
GTCATTAGTTCATAGCCCATATATGGAGTTCCGCGTTACATAACTTACGGTAAATGGCCCGCCTGGCTGA
CCGCCCAACGACCCCCGCCCATTGACGTCAATAATGACGTATGTTCCCATAGTAACGCCAATAGGGACTT
TCCATTGACGTCAATGGGTGGAGTATTTACGGTAAACTGCCCACTTGGCAGTACATCAAGTGTATCATAT
GCCAAGTACGCCCCCTATTGACGTCAATGACGGTAAATGGCCCGCCTGGCATTATGCCCAGTACATGACC
TTATGGGACTTTCCTACTTGGCAGTACATCTACGTATTAGTCATCGCTATTACCATGGTGATGCGGTTTT
GGCAGTACATCAATGGGCGTGGATAGCGGTTTGACTCACGGGGATTTCCAAGTCTCCACCCCATTGACGT
CAATGGGAGTTTGTTTTGGCACCAAAATCAACGGGACTTTCCAAAATGTCGTAACAACTCCGCCCCATTG
ACGCAAATGGGCGGTAGGCGTGTACGGTGGGAGGTCTATATAAGCAGAGCTCTCTGGCTAACTAGAGAAC
CCACTGCTTACTGGCTTATCGAAATTAATACGACTCACTATAGGGAGACCCTATGGACTACAAGGACGAT
GACGATAAGAAGCTTGGTACCGAGCTCGGATCCATGGCCGGGGCCATCGCTTCCCGCATGAGCTTCAGCT
CTCTCAAGAGGAAGCAACCCAAGACGTTCACCGTGAGGATCGTCACCATGGACGCCGAGATGGAGTTCAA
TTGCGAGATGAAGTGGAAAGGGAAGGACCTCTTTGATTTGGTGTGCCGGACTCTGGGGCTCCGAGAAACC
TGGTTCTTTGGACTGCAGTACACAATCAAGGACACAGTGGCCTGGCTCAAAATGGACAAGAAGGTACTGG
ATCATGATGTTTCAAAGGAAGAACCAGTCACCTTTCACTTCTTGGCCAAATTTTATCCTGAGAATGCTGA
AGAGGAGCTGGTTCAGGAGATCACACAACATTTATTCTTCTTACAGGTAAAGAAGCAGATTTTAGATGAA
AAGATCTACTGCCCTCCTGAGGCTTCTGTGCTCCTGGCTTCTTACGCCGTCCAGGCCAAGTATGGTGACT
ACGACCCCAGTGTTCACAAGCGGGGATTTTTGGCCCAAGAGGAATTGCTTCCAAAAAGGGTAATAAATCT
GTATCAGATGACTCCGGAAATGTGGGAGGAGAGAATTACTGCTTGGTACGCAGAGCACCGAGGCCGAGCC
AGGGATGAAGCTGAAATGGAATATCTGAAGATAGCTCAGGACCTGGAGATGTACGGTGTGAACTACTTTG
CAATCCGGAATAAAAAGGGCACAGAGCTGCTGCTTGGAGTGGATGCCCTGGGGCTTCACATTTATGACCC
TGAGAACAGACTGACCCCCAAGATCTCCTTCCCGTGGAATGAAATCCGAAACATCTCGTACAGTGACAAG
GAGTTTACTATTAAACCACTGGATAAGAAAATTGATGTCTTCAAGTTTAACTCCTCAAAGCTTCGTGTTA
ATAAGCTGATTCTCCAGCTATGTATCGGGAACCATGATCTATTTATGAGGAGAAGGAAAGCCGATTCTTT
GGAAGTTCAGCAGATGAAAGCCCAGGCCAGGGAGGAGAAGGCTAGAAAGCAGATGGAGCGGCAGCGCCTC
GCTCGAGAGAAGCAGATGAGGGAGGAGGCTGAACGCACGAGGGATGAGTTGGAGAGGAGGCTGCTGCAGA
TGAAAGAAGAAGCAACAATGGCCAACGAAGCACTGATGCGGTCTGAGGAGACAGCTGACCTGTTGGCTGA
AAAGGCCCAGATCACCGAGGAGGAGGCAAAACTTCTGGCCCAGAAGGCCGCAGAGGCTGAGCAGGAAATG
CAGCGCATCAAGGCCACAGCGATTCGCACGGAGGAGGAGAAGCGCCTGATGGAGCAGAAGGTGCTGGAAG
CCGAGGTGCTGGCACTGAAGATGGCTGAGGAGTCAGAGAGGAGGGCCAAAGAGGCAGATCAGCTGAAGCA
GGACCTGCAGGAAGCACGCGAGGCGGAGCGAAGAGCCAAGCAGAAGCTCCTGGAGATTGCCACCAAGCCC
ACGTACCCGCCCATGAACCCAATTCCAGCACCGTTGCCTCCTGACATACCAAGCTTCAACCTCATTGGTG
ACAGCCTGTCTTTCGACTTCAAAGATACTGACATGAAGCGGCTTTCCATGGAGATAGAGAAAGAAAAAGT
GGAATACATGGAAAAGAGCAAGCATCTGCAGGAGCAGCTCAATGAACTCAAGACAGAAATCGAGGCCTTG
AAACTGAAAGAGAGGGAGACAGCTCTGGATATTCTGCACAATGAGAACTCCGACAGGGGTGGCAGCAGCA
AGCACAATACCATTAAAAAGCTCACCTTGCAGAGCGCCAAGTCCCGAGTGGCCTTCTTTGAAGAGCTCTA
GCAGGTGGAATTCTGCAGATATCCATCACACTGGCGGCCGCTCGAGCATGCATCTAGAGGGCCCTATTCT
ATAGTGTCACCTAAATGCTAGAGCTCGCTGATCAGCCTCGACTGTGCCTTCTAGTTGCCAGCCATCTGTT
GTTTGCCCCTCCCCCGTGCCTTCCTTGACCCTGGAAGGTGCCACTCCCACTGTCCTTTCCTAATAAAATG
AGGAAATTGCATCGCATTGTCTGAGTAGGTGTCATTCTATTCTGGGGGGTGGGGTGGGGCAGGACAGCAA
GGGGGAGGATTGGGAAGACAATAGCAGGCATGCTGGGGATGCGGTGGGCTCTATGGCTTCTGAGGCGGAA
AGAACCAGCTGGGGCTCTAGGGGGTATCCCC
[124 nt withheld, positions 2902-3025]
C
[91 nt withheld, positions 3027-3117]
A
[49 nt withheld, positions 3119-3167]
CCTTTGACGTTGGAGTCCACGTTCTTT
[37 nt withheld, positions 3195-3231]
ACCCTATCTCGGTCTATTCTTTTGATTTATAAGGGATTTTGCCGATTTCGGCCTATTGGTTAAAAAATGA
GCTGATTTAACAAAAATTTAACGCGAATTAATTCTGTGGAATGTGTGTCAGTTAGGGTGTGGAAAGTCCC
CAGGCTCCCCAGCAGGCAGAAGTATGCAAAGCATGCATCTCAATTAGTCAGCAACCAGGTGTGGAAAGTC
CCCAGGCTCCCCAGCAGGCAGAAGTATGCAAAGCATGCATCTCAATTAGTCAGCAACCATAGTCCCGCCC
CTAACTCCGCCCATCCCGCCCCTAACTCCGCCCAGTTCCGCCCATTCTCCGCCCCATGGCTGACTAATTT
TTTTTATTTATGCAGAGGCCGAGGCCGCCTCTGCCTCTGAGCTATTCCAGAAGTAGTGAGGAGGCTTTTT
TGGAGGCCTAGGCTTTTGCAAAAAGCTCCCGGGAGCTTGTATATCCATTTTCGGATCTGATCAAGAGACA
GGATGAGGATCGTTTCGCATGATTGAACAAGATGGATTGCACGCAGGTTCTCCGGCCGCTTGGGTGGAGA
GGCTATTCGGCTATGACTGGGCACAACAGACAATCGGCTGCTCTGATGCCGCCGTGTTCCGGCTGTCAGC
GCAGGGGCGCCCGGTTCTTTTTGTCAAGACCGACCTGTCCGGTGCCCTGAATGAACTGCAGGACGAGGCA
GCGCGGCTATCGTGGCTGGCCACGACGGGCGTTCCTTGCGCAGCTGTGCTCGACGTTGTCACTGAAGCGG
GAAGGGACTGGCTGCTATTGGGCGAAGTGCCGGGGCAGGATCTCCTGTCATCTCACCTTGCTCCTGCCGA
GAAAGTATCCATCATGGCTGATGCAATGCGGCGGCTGCATACGCTTGATCCGGCTACCTGCCCATTCGAC
CACCAAGCGAAACATCGCATCGAGCGAGCACGTACTCGGATGGAAGCCGGTCTTGTCGATCAGGATGATC
TGGACGAAGAGCATCAGGGGCTCGCGCCAGCCGAACTGTTCGCCAGGCTCAAGGCGCGCATGCCCGACGG
CGAGGATCTCGTCGTGACCCATGGCGATGCCTGCTTGCCGAATATCATGGTGGAAAATGGCCGCTTTTCT
GGATTCATCGACTGTGGCCGGCTGGGTGTGGCGGACCGCTATCAGGACATAGCGTTGGCTACCCGTGATA
TTGCTGAAGAGCTTGGCGGCGAATGGGCTGACCGCTTCCTCGTGCTTTACGGTATCGCCGCTCCCGATTC
GCAGCGCATCGCCTTCTATCGCCTTCTTGACGAGTTCTTCTGAGCGGGACTCTGGGGTTCGAAATGACCG
ACCAAGCGACGCCCAACCTGCCATCACGAGATTTCGATTCCACCGCCGCCTTCTATGAAAGGTTGGGCTT
CGGAATCGTTTTCCGGGACGCCGGCTGGATGATCCTCCAGCGCGGGGATCTCATGCTGGAGTTCTTCGCC
CACCCCAACTTGTTTATTGCAGCTTATAATGGTTACAAATAAAGCAATAGCATCACAAATTTCACAAATA
AAGCATTTTTTTCACTGCATTCTAGTTGTGGTTTGTCCAAACTCATCAATGTATCTTATCATGTCTGTAT
ACCGTCGACCTCTAGCTAGAGCTTGGCGTAATCATGGTCATAGCTGTTTCCTGTGTGAAATTGTTATCCG
CTCACAATTCCACACAACATACGAGCCGGAAGCATAAAGTGTAAAGCCTGGGGTGCCTAATGAGTGAGCT
AACTCACATTAATTGCGTTGCGCTCACTGCCCGCTTTCCAGTCGGGAAACCTGTCGTGCCAGCTGCATTA
ATGAATCGGCCAACGCGCGGGGAGAGGCGGTTTGCGTATTGGGCGCTCTTCCGCTTCCTCGCTCACTGAC
TCGCTGCGCTCGGTCGTTCGGCTGCGGCGAGCGGTATCAGCTCACTCAAAGGCGGTAATACGGTTATCCA
CAGAATCAGGGGATAACGCAGGAAAGAACATGTGAGCAAAAGGCCAGCAAAAGGCCAGGAACCGTAAAAA
GGCCGCGTTGCTGGCGTTTTTCCATAGGCTCCGCCCCCCTGACGAGCATCACAAAAATCGACGCTCAAGT
CAGAGGTGGCGAAACCCGACAGGACTATAAAGATACCAGGCGTTTCCCCCTGGAAGCTCCCTCGTGCGCT
CTCCTGTTCCGACCCTGCCGCTTACCGGATACCTGTCCGCCTTTCTCCCTTCGGGAAGCGTGGCGCTTTC
TCATAGCTCACGCTGTAGGTATCTCAGTTCGGTGTAGGTCGTTCGCTCCAAGCTGGGCTGTGTGCACGAA
CCCCCCGTTCAGCCCGACCGCTGCGCCTTATCCGGTAACTATCGTCTTGAGTCCAACCCGGTAAGACACG
ACTTATCGCCACTGGCAGCAGCCACTGGTAACAGGATTAGCAGAGCGAGGTATGTAGGCGGTGCTACAGA
GTTCTTGAAGTGGTGGCCTAACTACGGCTACACTAGAAGAACAGTATTTGGTATCTGCGCTCTGCTGAAG
CCAGTTACCTTCGGAAAAAGAGTTGGTAGCTCTTGATCCGGCAAACAAACCACCGCTGGTAGCGGTGGTT
TTTTTGTTTGCAAGCAGCAGATTACGCGCAGAAAAAAAGGATCTCAAGAAGATCCTTTGATCTTTTCTAC
GGGGTCTGACGCTCAGTGGAACGAAAACTCACGTTAAGGGATTTTGGTCATGAGATTATCAAAAAGGATC
TTCACCTAGATCCTTTTAAATTAAAAATGAAGTTTTAAATCAATCTAAAGTATATATGAGTAAACTTGGT
CTGACAGTTACCAATGCTTAATCAGTGAGGCACCTATCTCAGCGATCTGTCTATTTCGTTCATCCATAGT
TGCCTGACTCCCCGTCGTGTAGATAACTACGATACGGGAGGGCTTACCATCTGGCCCCAGTGCTGCAATG
ATACCGCGAGACCCACGCTCACCGGCTCCAGATTTATCAGCAATAAACCAGCCAGCCGGAAGGGCCGAGC
GCAGAAGTGGTCCTGCAACTTTATCCGCCTCCATCCAGTCTATTAATTGTTGCCGGGAAGCTAGAGTAAG
TAGTTCGCCAGTTAATAGTTTGCGCAACGTTGTTGCCATTGCTACAGGCATCGTGGTGTCACGCTCGTCG
TTTGGTATGGCTTCATTCAGCTCCGGTTCCCAACGATCAAGGCGAGTTACATGATCCCCCATGTTGTGCA
AAAAAGCGGTTAGCTCCTTCGGTCCTCCGATCGTTGTCAGAAGTAAGTTGGCCGCAGTGTTATCACTCAT
GGTTATGGCAGCACTGCATAATTCTCTTACTGTCATGCCATCCGTAAGATGCTTTTCTGTGACTGGTGAG
TACTCAACCAAGTCATTCTGAGAATAGTGTATGCGGCGACCGAGTTGCTCTTGCCCGGCGTCAATACGGG
ATAATACCGCGCCACATAGCAGAACTTTAAAAGTGCTCATCATTGGAAAACGTTCTTCGGGGCGAAAACT
CTCAAGGATCTTACCGCTGTTGAGATCCAGTTCGATGTAACCCACTCGTGCACCCAACTGATCTTCAGCA
TCTTTTACTTTCACCAGCGTTTCTGGGTGAGCAAAAACAGGAAGGCAAAATGCCGCAAAAAAGGGAATAA
GGGCGACACGGAAATGTTGAATACTCATACTCTTCCTTTTTCAATATTATTGAAGCATTTATCAGGGTTA
TTGTCTCATGAGCGGATACATATTTGAATGTATTTAGAAAAATAAACAAATAGGGGTTCCGCGCACATTT
CCCCGAAAAGTGCCACCTGACGTCGACGGATCGGGAGATCTCCCGATCCCCTATGGTGCACTCTCAGTAC
AATCTGCTCTGATGCCGCATAGTTAAGCCAGTATCTGCTCCCTGCTTGTGTGTTGGAGGTCGCTGAGTAG
TGCGCGAGCAAAATTTAAGCTACAACAAGGCAAGGCTTGACCGACAATTGCATGAAGAATCTGCTTAGGG
TTAGGCGTTTTGCGCTGCTTC
Features (pLannotate 1.2.2; 22 found; start..end, strand, type, name):
     28..407     +  enhancer       CMV enhancer: human cytomegalovirus immediate early enhancer
    408..611     +  promoter       CMV promoter: human cytomegalovirus (CMV) immediate early promoter
    607..640     +  LTR            5' LTR (truncated) (fragment): truncated 5' long terminal repeat (LTR) from HIV-1
    656..674     +  promoter       T7 promoter: promoter for bacteriophage T7 RNA polymerase
    682..699     +  CDS            5xFLAG (fragment): five tandem FLAG® epitope tags
    734..2518    +  CDS            NF2: MERL_HUMAN - Also known as SCH. Experimental evidence at protein level: Swiss-Prot protein existence level 1. Probable regulator of the Hippo/SWH (Sav/Wts/Hpo) signaling pathway, a signaling pathway that plays a pivotal role in tumor suppression by restricting proliferation and promoting apoptosis. Along with WWC1 can synergistically induce the phosphorylation of LATS1 and LATS2 and can probably function in the regulation of the Hippo/SWH (Sav/Wts/Hpo) signaling pathway. May act as a membrane stabilizing protein. May inhibit PI3 kinase by binding to AGAP2 and impairing its stimulating activity
   2588..2606    -  promoter       SP6 promoter: promoter for bacteriophage SP6 RNA polymerase
   2632..2856    +  polyA_signal   bGH poly(A) signal: bovine growth hormone polyadenylation signal
   2860..2881    +  promoter       SV40 promoter (fragment): SV40 enhancer and early promoter
   2902..3330    +  rep_origin     f1 ori (sequence partly withheld): f1 bacteriophage origin of replication; arrow indicates direction of (+) strand synthesis
   3344..3673    +  promoter       SV40 promoter: SV40 enhancer and early promoter
   3740..4531    +  CDS            neo: KKA2_KLEPN - Also known as kan, nptII. Experimental evidence at protein level: Swiss-Prot protein existence level 1. Resistance to kanamycin, neomycin, paromomycin, ribostamycin, butirosin and gentamicin B. From Klebsiella pneumoniae.
   4555..4713    +  CDS            ble (fragment): BLE_KLEPN - Experimental evidence at protein level: Swiss-Prot protein existence level 1. Binding protein with a strong affinity to the bleomycin family of antibiotics. Binds to CL990; an antimitotic-antibiotic compound. From Klebsiella pneumoniae.
   4708..4829    +  polyA_signal   SV40 poly(A) signal: SV40 polyadenylation signal
   4902..4918    -  protein_bind   lac operator: The lac repressor binds to the lac operator to inhibit transcription in E. coli. This inhibition can be relieved by adding lactose or isopropyl-β-D-thiogalactopyranoside (IPTG). lac repressor encoded by lacI
   4926..4956    -  promoter       lac promoter: promoter for the E. coli lac operon
   4971..4992    -  protein_bind   CAP binding site: CAP binding activates transcription in the presence of cAMP. E. coli catabolite activator protein
   5005..5097    -  CDS            lacI (fragment): lac repressor; lacI; The lac repressor binds to the lac operator to inhibit transcription in E. coli. This inhibition can be relieved by adding lactose or isopropyl-β-D-thiogalactopyranoside (IPTG).
   5280..5868    -  rep_origin     ori: high-copy-number ColE1/pMB1/pBR322/pUC origin of replication
   6039..6899    -  CDS            AmpR: β-lactamase; bla; confers resistance to ampicillin, carbenicillin, and related antibiotics
   6900..7004    -  promoter       AmpR promoter: bla
   7063..7115    -  misc_feature   bom (fragment): basis of mobility region from pBR322
