[The description below was written by a language model from this plasmid's Addgene catalogue record and pLannotate feature annotations shown in this document.]
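Description:
pcDNA3-Flag-hNF2 is a 7.2 kb mammalian expression plasmid built on the pcDNA3 backbone that drives production of N-terminally Flag-tagged human neurofibromin 2 (NF2, also called merlin or schwannomin). It replicates in E. coli at high copy from a ColE1/pUC-type origin and is selected with ampicillin through the β-lactamase gene. An f1 origin is also present, which permits single-stranded DNA production. For mammalian cells, a separate cassette places the neomycin phosphotransferase gene under the SV40 enhancer/early promoter with an SV40 polyadenylation signal, so stable transfectants can be selected with G418.

The expression cassette uses the human cytomegalovirus immediate early enhancer and promoter, followed by a T7 promoter, a short Flag epitope sequence, and the 1,785 bp NF2 open reading frame, which was inserted by Gibson cloning. The depositor notes that the tag is in frame with the gene. The annotation tool labels the tag as a fragment of a 5xFLAG element, but the span is short, consistent with a single epitope. Transcripts terminate at the bovine growth hormone polyadenylation signal, and an antisense SP6 promoter sits just downstream of the insert. The small annotated fragments of an HIV-1 LTR, ble, lacI and bom are most likely incidental similarity matches or backbone remnants rather than functional parts.

NF2 is a tumor suppressor annotated as a probable regulator of Hippo pathway signaling. The plasmid suits transient or stable expression of the tagged protein for detection or immunoprecipitation with anti-Flag reagents. The associated publication examined how lipid binding affects NF2 conformation and tumor-suppressive activity.
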