Addgene plasmid #107150: pcDNA3-Flag-hNF2
Purpose: mammalian expression
Depositing lab: Tina Izard. Depositing organization: UF Scripps Biomedical Research. Publication: Lipid binding promotes the open conformation and tumor-suppressive activity of neurofibromin 2. Chinthalapudi K, Mandati V, Zheng J, Sharff AJ, Bricogne G, Griffin PR, Kissil J, Izard T. Nat Commun. 2018 Apr 6;9(1):1338. doi: 10.1038/s41467-018-03648-4. PubMed 29626191.
Backbone
  Vector backbone: pCDNA3
  Backbone manufacturer: Thermo Fisher Scientific
  Vector type: Mammalian Expression
  Selectable markers: Neomycin (select with G418)
Growth in bacteria
  Bacterial resistance: Ampicillin, 100 μg/mL
  Growth temperature: 37°C
  Growth strain: DH5alpha
  Copy number: High Copy
Gene/Insert
  Gene/Insert name: neurofibromin 2 (alt names: NF2; SCH)
  Species: H. sapiens (human)
  Insert size (bp): 1785
  Entrez Gene: NF2 (a.k.a. ACN, BANF, SCH, SWNV, merlin-1)
  Promoter: CMV
  Tag / fusion protein: Flag (N terminal on backbone)
  Cloning method: Gibson Cloning
Terms and licenses: Academic/Nonprofit Terms; Industry Terms: Not Available to Industry
Depositor comments: Flag tag in frame with hNF2 gene
How to cite: pcDNA3-Flag-hNF2 was a gift from Tina Izard (Addgene plasmid # 107150 ; http://n2t.net/addgene:107150 ; RRID:Addgene_107150)
