>Addgene plasmid #107150 | pcDNA3-Flag-hNF2 | depositor partial sequence | sequence record 202116 | Full Sequence
ATGGCCGGGGCCATCGCTTCCCGCATGAGCTTCAGCTCTCTCAAGAGGAAGCAACCCAAGACGTTCACCG
TGAGGATCGTCACCATGGACGCCGAGATGGAGTTCAATTGCGAGATGAAGTGGAAAGGGAAGGACCTCTT
TGATTTGGTGTGCCGGACTCTGGGGCTCCGAGAAACCTGGTTCTTTGGACTGCAGTACACAATCAAGGAC
ACAGTGGCCTGGCTCAAAATGGACAAGAAGGTACTGGATCATGATGTTTCAAAGGAAGAACCAGTCACCT
TTCACTTCTTGGCCAAATTTTATCCTGAGAATGCTGAAGAGGAGCTGGTTCAGGAGATCACACAACATTT
ATTCTTCTTACAGGTAAAGAAGCAGATTTTAGATGAAAAGATCTACTGCCCTCCTGAGGCTTCTGTGCTC
CTGGCTTCTTACGCCGTCCAGGCCAAGTATGGTGACTACGACCCCAGTGTTCACAAGCGGGGATTTTTGG
CCCAAGAGGAATTGCTTCCAAAAAGGGTAATAAATCTGTATCAGATGACTCCGGAAATGTGGGAGGAGAG
AATTACTGCTTGGTACGCAGAGCACCGAGGCCGAGCCAGGGATGAAGCTGAAATGGAATATCTGAAGATA
GCTCAGGACCTGGAGATGTACGGTGTGAACTACTTTGCAATCCGGAATAAAAAGGGCACAGAGCTGCTGC
TTGGAGTGGATGCCCTGGGGCTTCACATTTATGACCCTGAGAACAGACTGACCCCCAAGATCTCCTTCCC
GTGGAATGAAATCCGAAACATCTCGTACAGTGACAAGGAGTTTACTATTAAACCACTGGATAAGAAAATT
GATGTCTTCAAGTTTAACTCCTCAAAGCTTCGTGTTAATAAGCTGATTCTCCAGCTATGTATCGGGAACC
ATGATCTATTTATGAGGAGAAGGAAAGCCGATTCTTTGGAAGTTCAGCAGATGAAAGCCCAGGCCAGGGA
GGAGAAGGCTAGAAAGCAGATGGAGCGGCAGCGCCTCGCTCGAGAGAAGCAGATGAGGGAGGAGGCTGAA
CGCACGAGGGATGAGTTGGAGAGGAGGCTGCTGCAGATGAAAGAAGAAGCAACAATGGCCAACGAAGCAC
TGATGCGGTCTGAGGAGACAGCTGACCTGTTGGCTGAAAAGGCCCAGATCACCGAGGAGGAGGCAAAACT
TCTGGCCCAGAAGGCCGCAGAGGCTGAGCAGGAAATGCAGCGCATCAAGGCCACAGCGATTCGCACGGAG
GAGGAGAAGCGCCTGATGGAGCAGAAGGTGCTGGAAGCCGAGGTGCTGGCACTGAAGATGGCTGAGGAGT
CAGAGAGGAGGGCCAAAGAGGCAGATCAGCTGAAGCAGGACCTGCAGGAAGCACGCGAGGCGGAGCGAAG
AGCCAAGCAGAAGCTCCTGGAGATTGCCACCAAGCCCACGTACCCGCCCATGAACCCAATTCCAGCACCG
TTGCCTCCTGACATACCAAGCTTCAACCTCATTGGTGACAGCCTGTCTTTCGACTTCAAAGATACTGACA
TGAAGCGGCTTTCCATGGAGATAGAGAAAGAAAAAGTGGAATACATGGAAAAGAGCAAGCATCTGCAGGA
GCAGCTCAATGAACTCAAGACAGAAATCGAGGCCTTGAAACTGAAAGAGAGGGAGACAGCTCTGGATATT
CTGCACAATGAGAACTCCGACAGGGGTGGCAGCAGCAAGCACAATACCATTAAAAAGCTCACCTTGCAGA
GCGCCAAGTCCCGAGTGGCCTTCTTTGAAGAGCTC
